LOCUS       Exported 5007 bp ds-DNA circular SYN 13-MAY-2021
DEFINITION  Expression of fusion incompetent VAMP3 (del71) C-terminally
            conjugated to mCherry..
ACCESSION   .
VERSION     .
KEYWORDS    VAMP3(Delta-71)-mCherry
SOURCE      synthetic DNA construct
  ORGANISM  synthetic DNA construct
REFERENCE   1 (bases 1 to 5007)
  AUTHORS   Verboogen DRJ, Gonzalez Mancha N, Ter Beest M, van den Bogaart G
  TITLE     Fluorescence lifetime imaging microscopy reveals rerouting of SNARE
            trafficking driving dendritic cell activation.
  JOURNAL   Elife. 2017 May 19;6. pii: e23525. doi: 10.7554/eLife.23525.
  PUBMED    28524818
REFERENCE   2 (bases 1 to 5007)
  AUTHORS   .
  TITLE     Direct Submission
  JOURNAL   Exported May 13, 2021 from SnapGene Server 1.1.58
            http://www.snapgene.com
FEATURES             Location/Qualifiers
     source          1..5007
                     /organism="synthetic DNA construct"
                     /mol_type="other DNA"
     enhancer        61..364
                     /label=CMV enhancer
                     /note="human cytomegalovirus immediate early enhancer"
     promoter        365..568
                     /label=CMV promoter
                     /note="human cytomegalovirus (CMV) immediate early
                     promoter"
     primer_bind     519..539
                     /label=CMV-F
                     /note="Human CMV immediate early promoter, forward primer"
     regulatory      956..965
                     /regulatory_class="other"
                     /note="vertebrate consensus sequence for strong initiation
                     of translation (Kozak, 1987)"
     CDS             962..1672
                     /codon_start=1
                     /product="monomeric derivative of DsRed fluorescent protein
                     (Shaner et al., 2004)"
                     /label=mCherry
                     /note="mammalian codon-optimized"
                     /translation="MVSKGEEDNMAIIKEFMRFKVHMEGSVNGHEFEIEGEGEGRPYEG
                     TQTAKLKVTKGGPLPFAWDILSPQFMYGSKAYVKHPADIPDYLKLSFPEGFKWERVMNF
                     EDGGVVTVTQDSSLQDGEFIYKVKLRGTNFPSDGPVMQKKTMGWEASSERMYPEDGALK
                     GEIKQRLKLKDGGHYDAEVKTTYKAKKPVQLPGAYNVNIKLDITSHNEDYTIVEQYERA
                     EGRHSTGGMDELYK"
     primer_bind     complement(1107..1125)
                     /label=mCherry-R
                     /note="mCherry, reverse primer"
     primer_bind     1375..1394
                     /label=mCherry-F
                     /note="mCherry, forward primer"
     polyA_signal    1795..1916
                     /label=SV40 poly(A) signal
                     /note="SV40 polyadenylation signal"
     primer_bind     complement(1832..1851)
                     /label=SV40pA-R
                     /note="SV40 polyA, reverse primer"
     primer_bind     1886..1905
                     /label=EBV-rev
                     /note="SV40 polyA terminator, reverse primer"
     rep_origin      complement(1923..2378)
                     /direction=LEFT
                     /label=f1 ori
                     /note="f1 bacteriophage origin of replication; arrow
                     indicates direction of (+) strand synthesis"
     primer_bind     complement(2060..2081)
                     /label=F1ori-F
                     /note="F1 origin, forward primer"
     primer_bind     2272..2291
                     /label=F1ori-R
                     /note="F1 origin, reverse primer"
     promoter        2405..2509
                     /gene="bla"
                     /label=AmpR promoter
     promoter        2511..2868
                     /label=SV40 promoter
                     /note="SV40 enhancer and early promoter"
     primer_bind     complement(2534..2554)
                     /label=pBABE 3'
                     /note="SV40 enhancer, reverse primer for pBABE vectors"
     rep_origin      2719..2854
                     /label=SV40 ori
                     /note="SV40 origin of replication"
     primer_bind     2781..2800
                     /label=SV40pro-F
                     /note="SV40 promoter/origin, forward primer"
     CDS             2903..3697
                     /codon_start=1
                     /gene="aph(3')-II (or nptII)"
                     /product="aminoglycoside phosphotransferase from Tn5"
                     /label=NeoR/KanR
                     /note="confers resistance to neomycin, kanamycin, and G418
                     (Geneticin(R))"
                     /translation="MIEQDGLHAGSPAAWVERLFGYDWAQQTIGCSDAAVFRLSAQGRP
                     VLFVKTDLSGALNELQDEAARLSWLATTGVPCAAVLDVVTEAGRDWLLLGEVPGQDLLS
                     SHLAPAEKVSIMADAMRRLHTLDPATCPFDHQAKHRIERARTRMEAGLVDQDDLDEEHQ
                     GLAPAELFARLKASMPDGEDLVVTHGDACLPNIMVENGRFSGFIDCGRLGVADRYQDIA
                     LATRDIAEELGGEWADRFLVLYGIAAPDSQRIAFYRLLDEFF"
     primer_bind     complement(2957..2976)
                     /label=Neo-R
                     /note="Neomycin resistance gene, reverse primer"
     primer_bind     3567..3586
                     /label=Neo-F
                     /note="Neomycin resistance gene, forward primer"
     primer_bind     complement(3885..3904)
                     /label=TK-pA-R
                     /note="Thymidine kinase polyA, reverse primer"
     polyA_signal    3929..3976
                     /label=HSV TK poly(A) signal
                     /note="herpes simplex virus thymidine kinase
                     polyadenylation signal (Cole and Stacy, 1985)"
     rep_origin      4305..4893
                     /direction=RIGHT
                     /label=ori
                     /note="high-copy-number ColE1/pMB1/pBR322/pUC origin of
                     replication"
     primer_bind     4794..4813
                     /label=pBR322ori-F
                     /note="pBR322 origin, forward primer"
ORIGIN
        1 tagttattaa tagtaatcaa ttacggggtc attagttcat agcccatata tggagttccg
       61 cgttacataa cttacggtaa atggcccgcc tggctgaccg cccaacgacc cccgcccatt
      121 gacgtcaata atgacgtatg ttcccatagt aacgccaata gggactttcc attgacgtca
      181 atgggtggag tatttacggt aaactgccca cttggcagta catcaagtgt atcatatgcc
      241 aagtacgccc cctattgacg tcaatgacgg taaatggccc gcctggcatt atgcccagta
      301 catgacctta tgggactttc ctacttggca gtacatctac gtattagtca tcgctattac
      361 catggtgatg cggttttggc agtacatcaa tgggcgtgga tagcggtttg actcacgggg
      421 atttccaagt ctccacccca ttgacgtcaa tgggagtttg ttttggcacc aaaatcaacg
      481 ggactttcca aaatgtcgta acaactccgc cccattgacg caaatgggcg gtaggcgtgt
      541 acggtgggag gtctatataa gcagagctgg tttagtgaac cgtcagatcc gctagcgcta
      601 ccggactcag atctcgagct caagcttcga attcatgtct acaggggtgc cttcagggtc
      661 cagtgctgcc actggcagta atcgaagact ccagcagaca cagaatcaag tagatgaggt
      721 ggtggacatc atgagagtca atgtggataa ggtgttagaa agagaccaga agctctcaga
      781 gctagacgac cgcgcagatg cactgcaggc aggcgcctcg cagtttgaaa caagtgctgc
      841 caagaagaga aagtattggt ggaagaactg caagatgtgg gcgataggga tcagtgtcct
      901 ggtgattatt gtcattatca tcattgtgtg gtgtgtctct aaggatccac cggtcgccac
      961 catggtgagc aagggcgagg aggataacat ggccatcatc aaggagttca tgcgcttcaa
     1021 ggtgcacatg gagggctccg tgaacggcca cgagttcgag atcgagggcg agggcgaggg
     1081 ccgcccctac gagggcaccc agaccgccaa gctgaaggtg accaagggtg gccccctgcc
     1141 cttcgcctgg gacatcctgt cccctcagtt catgtacggc tccaaggcct acgtgaagca
     1201 ccccgccgac atccccgact acttgaagct gtccttcccc gagggcttca agtgggagcg
     1261 cgtgatgaac ttcgaggacg gcggcgtggt gaccgtgacc caggactcct ccctgcagga
     1321 cggcgagttc atctacaagg tgaagctgcg cggcaccaac ttcccctccg acggccccgt
     1381 aatgcagaag aagaccatgg gctgggaggc ctcctccgag cggatgtacc ccgaggacgg
     1441 cgccctgaag ggcgagatca agcagaggct gaagctgaag gacggcggcc actacgacgc
     1501 tgaggtcaag accacctaca aggccaagaa gcccgtgcag ctgcccggcg cctacaacgt
     1561 caacatcaag ttggacatca cctcccacaa cgaggactac accatcgtgg aacagtacga
     1621 acgcgccgag ggccgccact ccaccggcgg catggacgag ctgtacaagt aaagcggccg
     1681 cgactctaga tcataatcag ccataccaca tttgtagagg ttttacttgc tttaaaaaac
     1741 ctcccacacc tccccctgaa cctgaaacat aaaatgaatg caattgttgt tgttaacttg
     1801 tttattgcag cttataatgg ttacaaataa agcaatagca tcacaaattt cacaaataaa
     1861 gcattttttt cactgcattc tagttgtggt ttgtccaaac tcatcaatgt atcttaaggc
     1921 gtaaattgta agcgttaata ttttgttaaa attcgcgtta aatttttgtt aaatcagctc
     1981 attttttaac caataggccg aaatcggcaa aatcccttat aaatcaaaag aatagaccga
     2041 gatagggttg agtgttgttc cagtttggaa caagagtcca ctattaaaga acgtggactc
     2101 caacgtcaaa ggnnnnnnnn nnnnnnnnnn nnnnnnnnnn nnnnnnnnnn nnnnnnnnnn
     2161 ntnnnnnnnn nnnnnnnnnn nnnnnnnnnn nnnnnnnnnn nnnnnnnnnn nnnnnnnnnn
     2221 nnnnnnnnnn nnnnnnnnnn nnnnnnnnnn nnngnnnnnn nnnnnnnnnn nnnnnnnnnn
     2281 nnnnnnnnnn nnnnnnnnnn nnnnnnnnnn nnnnnnnnnn nnnnnnnnnn nnnnnnnnnn
     2341 nnnnnnnnnn nnnnnnnnnn nnnnnnnnnn nnnnnnnnca ggtggcactt ttcggggaaa
     2401 tgtgcgcgga acccctattt gtttattttt ctaaatacat tcaaatatgt atccgctcat
     2461 gagacaataa ccctgataaa tgcttcaata atattgaaaa aggaagagtc ctgaggcgga
     2521 aagaaccagc tgtggaatgt gtgtcagtta gggtgtggaa agtccccagg ctccccagca
     2581 ggcagaagta tgcaaagcat gcatctcaat tagtcagcaa ccaggtgtgg aaagtcccca
     2641 ggctccccag caggcagaag tatgcaaagc atgcatctca attagtcagc aaccatagtc
     2701 ccgcccctaa ctccgcccat cccgccccta actccgccca gttccgccca ttctccgccc
     2761 catggctgac taattttttt tatttatgca gaggccgagg ccgcctcggc ctctgagcta
     2821 ttccagaagt agtgaggagg cttttttgga ggcctaggct tttgcaaaga tcgatcaaga
     2881 gacaggatga ggatcgtttc gcatgattga acaagatgga ttgcacgcag gttctccggc
     2941 cgcttgggtg gagaggctat tcggctatga ctgggcacaa cagacaatcg gctgctctga
     3001 tgccgccgtg ttccggctgt cagcgcaggg gcgcccggtt ctttttgtca agaccgacct
     3061 gtccggtgcc ctgaatgaac tgcaagacga ggcagcgcgg ctatcgtggc tggccacgac
     3121 gggcgttcct tgcgcagctg tgctcgacgt tgtcactgaa gcgggaaggg actggctgct
     3181 attgggcgaa gtgccggggc aggatctcct gtcatctcac cttgctcctg ccgagaaagt
     3241 atccatcatg gctgatgcaa tgcggcggct gcatacgctt gatccggcta cctgcccatt
     3301 cgaccaccaa gcgaaacatc gcatcgagcg agcacgtact cggatggaag ccggtcttgt
     3361 cgatcaggat gatctggacg aagagcatca ggggctcgcg ccagccgaac tgttcgccag
     3421 gctcaaggcg agcatgcccg acggcgagga tctcgtcgtg acccatggcg atgcctgctt
     3481 gccgaatatc atggtggaaa atggccgctt ttctggattc atcgactgtg gccggctggg
     3541 tgtggcggac cgctatcagg acatagcgtt ggctacccgt gatattgctg aagagcttgg
     3601 cggcgaatgg gctgaccgct tcctcgtgct ttacggtatc gccgctcccg attcgcagcg
     3661 catcgccttc tatcgccttc ttgacgagtt cttctgagcg ggactctggg gttcgaaatg
     3721 accgaccaag cgacgcccaa cctgccatca cgagatttcg attccaccgc cgccttctat
     3781 gaaaggttgg gcttcggaat cgttttccgg gacgccggct ggatgatcct ccagcgcggg
     3841 gatctcatgc tggagttctt cgcccaccct agggggaggc taactgaaac acggaaggag
     3901 acaataccgg aaggaacccg cgctatgacg gcaataaaaa gacagaataa aacgcacggt
     3961 gttgggtcgt ttgttcataa acgcggggtt cggtcccagg gctggcactc tgtcgatacc
     4021 ccaccgagac cccattgggg ccaatacgcc cgcgtttctt ccttttcccc accccacccc
     4081 ccaagttcgg gtgaaggccc agggctcgca gccaacgtcg gggcggcagg ccctgccata
     4141 gcctcaggtt actcatatat actttagatt gatttaaaac ttcattttta atttaaaagg
     4201 atctaggtga agatcctttt tgataatctc atgaccaaaa tcccttaacg tgagttttcg
     4261 ttccactgag cgtcagaccc cgtagaaaag atcaaaggat cttcttgaga tccttttttt
     4321 ctgcgcgtaa tctgctgctt gcaaacaaaa aaaccaccgc taccagcggt ggtttgtttg
     4381 ccggatcaag agctaccaac tctttttccg aaggtaactg gcttcagcag agcgcagata
     4441 ccaaatactg ttcttctagt gtagccgtag ttaggccacc acttcaagaa ctctgtagca
     4501 ccgcctacat acctcgctct gctaatcctg ttaccagtgg ctgctgccag tggcgataag
     4561 tcgtgtctta ccgggttgga ctcaagacga tagttaccgg ataaggcgca gcggtcgggc
     4621 tgaacggggg gttcgtgcac acagcccagc ttggagcgaa cgacctacac cgaactgaga
     4681 tacctacagc gtgagctatg agaaagcgcc acgcttcccg aagggagaaa ggcggacagg
     4741 tatccggtaa gcggcagggt cggaacagga gagcgcacga gggagcttcc agggggaaac
     4801 gcctggtatc tttatagtcc tgtcgggttt cgccacctct gacttgagcg tcgatttttg
     4861 tgatgctcgt caggggggcg gagcctatgg aaaaacgcca gcaacgcggc ctttttacgg
     4921 ttcctggcct tttgctggcc ttttgctcac atgttctttc ctgcgttatc ccctgattct
     4981 gtggataacc gtattaccgc catgcat
//
